>Addgene plasmid #158877 | JGI_017943 | addgene full sequence | sequence record 317633 | Addgene NGS Result
CCGGTGATGCCGGCCACGATGCGTCCGGCGTAGAGGATCGAGATCTCGATCCCGCGAAATTAATACGACT
CACTATAGGGGAATTGTGAGCGGATAACAATTCCCCTCTAGAAATAATTTTGTTTAACTTTAAGAAGGAG
ATATACCATGGGCAGCAGCCATCATCATCATCATCACAGCAGCGGCCTGGTGCCGCGCGGCAGCCATATG
AAACGGAACATCAAAATCACTGGGATTGGTTCGTATTTGCCCAAACGGATTGTGGATGGCGCCGAAATAG
ATAAGATTATAGGTGCCAAAAACGGGTGGAGTGAAAAAAAGTCCGGCGTGAAACAGCGGTATTTTGTTAC
CGACGAAACCGCGAGTTATATGGGAGCAGAAGCGGCTAAAAAGGCCATAGCGGATGCAGGTATTGAGTTA
AACGAACTTGACTGCATCGTTTCCGGGTCAGGTACAATGGAACAGGCAATTCCGTGTAACGCTAGCCTGA
TCCAGGAACAGCTTGGCCTTCAACACTCAGGGATTCCCGCCTTCGATATCAATTCGACGTGTCTGTCTTT
TCTGACTGCTTTAGACATGATAAGTTATGCGATGGAATCCGGACGCTTTAATCACGTTCTTATAGTATCC
TCGGAAATAGCTAGTGTTGGATTGAACTGGTCACAAAACGAATCTAGTATACTCTTTGGCGACGGGGCTG
TTGCTTATGTGTTCAGCAAAACGACGGAAACGGATAGTAGTCATATAATCGCTAGTCGGATGGAAACCTA
TTCAGCAGGCGCTCATCTCTCCGAAATAAGGGGCGGCGGCACAAAAATTCATCCACGGAATTATGCCGAA
GATACCAAGGAAGACTTCTTATTTGATATGGACGGAACTGCTATTTTTAAATTATCGTATAAATTATTAC
CTACATTCATCGAAAAACTATTTAAAAATACTAATCTGACGATGGATGATATCAAAATGATTGTCCCACA
CCAGGCATCGGCCAGCGCCATGAAAATTATCAGGAAAAAATTGTCAGTTAATGAAGAAAGGTTCATGACG
ATCATTGAGAATTACGGGAACATGATCGCAGCCAGCATTCCGATGGCACTCTATGAAGCGATCAAACAGG
GTCGTGTGAAACGTGGGGATAAAGTCTTTCTGCTCGGAACGAGCGCAGGTCTGTCAATAGGTGGAATTTT
ATTTGAATATTAGCTCGAGCACCACCACCACCACCACTGAGATCCGGCTGCTAACAAAGCCCGAAAGGAA
GCTGAGTTGGCTGCTGCCACCGCTGAGCAATAACTAGCATAACCCCTTGGGGCCTCTAAACGGGTCTTGA
GGGGTTTTTTGCTGAAAGGAGGAACTATATCCGGATTGGCGAATGGG
[124 nt withheld, positions 1378-1501]
C
[91 nt withheld, positions 1503-1593]
A
[49 nt withheld, positions 1595-1643]
CCTTTGACGTTGGAGTCCACGTTCTTT
[37 nt withheld, positions 1671-1707]
ACCCTATCTCGGTCTATTCTTTTGATTTATAAGGGATTTTGCCGATTTCGGCCTATTGGTTAAAAAATGA
GCTGATTTAACAAAAATTTAACGCGAATTTTAACAAAATATTAACGCTTACAATTTAGGTGGCACTTTTC
GGGGAAATGTGCGCGGAACCCCTATTTGTTTATTTTTCTAAATACATTCAAATATGTATCCGCTCATGAA
TTAATTCTTAGAAAAACTCATCGAGCATCAAATGAAACTGCAATTTATTCATATCAGGATTATCAATACC
ATATTTTTGAAAAAGCCGTTTCTGTAATGAAGGAGAAAACTCACCGAGGCAGTTCCATAGGATGGCAAGA
TCCTGGTATCGGTCTGCGATTCCGACTCGTCCAACATCAATACAACCTATTAATTTCCCCTCGTCAAAAA
TAAGGTTATCAAGTGAGAAATCACCATGAGTGACGACTGAATCCGGTGAGAATGGCAAAAGTTTATGCAT
TTCTTTCCAGACTTGTTCAACAGGCCAGCCATTACGCTCGTCATCAAAATCACTCGCATCAACCAAACCG
TTATTCATTCGTGATTGCGCCTGAGCGAGACGAAATACGCGATCGCTGTTAAAAGGACAATTACAAACAG
GAATCGAATGCAACCGGCGCAGGAACACTGCCAGCGCATCAACAATATTTTCACCTGAATCAGGATATTC
TTCTAATACCTGGAATGCTGTTTTCCCGGGGATCGCAGTGGTGAGTAACCATGCATCATCAGGAGTACGG
ATAAAATGCTTGATGGTCGGAAGAGGCATAAATTCCGTCAGCCAGTTTAGTCTGACCATCTCATCTGTAA
CATCATTGGCAACGCTACCTTTGCCATGTTTCAGAAACAACTCTGGCGCATCGGGCTTCCCATACAATCG
ATAGATTGTCGCACCTGATTGCCCGACATTATCGCGAGCCCATTTATACCCATATAAATCAGCATCCATG
TTGGAATTTAATCGCGGCCTAGAGCAAGACGTTTCCCGTTGAATATGGCTCATAACACCCCTTGTATTAC
TGTTTATGTAAGCAGACAGTTTTATTGTTCATGACCAAAATCCCTTAACGTGAGTTTTCGTTCCACTGAG
CGTCAGACCCCGTAGAAAAGATCAAAGGATCTTCTTGAGATCCTTTTTTTCTGCGCGTAATCTGCTGCTT
GCAAACAAAAAAACCACCGCTACCAGCGGTGGTTTGTTTGCCGGATCAAGAGCTACCAACTCTTTTTCCG
AAGGTAACTGGCTTCAGCAGAGCGCAGATACCAAATACTGTCCTTCTAGTGTAGCCGTAGTTAGGCCACC
ACTTCAAGAACTCTGTAGCACCGCCTACATACCTCGCTCTGCTAATCCTGTTACCAGTGGCTGCTGCCAG
TGGCGATAAGTCGTGTCTTACCGGGTTGGACTCAAGACGATAGTTACCGGATAAGGCGCAGCGGTCGGGC
TGAACGGGGGGTTCGTGCACACAGCCCAGCTTGGAGCGAACGACCTACACCGAACTGAGATACCTACAGC
GTGAGCTATGAGAAAGCGCCACGCTTCCCGAAGGGAGAAAGGCGGACAGGTATCCGGTAAGCGGCAGGGT
CGGAACAGGAGAGCGCACGAGGGAGCTTCCAGGGGGAAACGCCTGGTATCTTTATAGTCCTGTCGGGTTT
CGCCACCTCTGACTTGAGCGTCGATTTTTGTGATGCTCGTCAGGGGGGCGGAGCCTATGGAAAAACGCCA
GCAACGCGGCCTTTTTACGGTTCCTGGCCTTTTGCTGGCCTTTTGCTCACATGTTCTTTCCTGCGTTATC
CCCTGATTCTGTGGATAACCGTATTACCGCCTTTGAGTGAGCTGATACCGCTCGCCGCAGCCGAACGACC
GAGCGCAGCGAGTCAGTGAGCGAGGAAGCGGAAGAGCGCCTGATGCGGTATTTTCTCCTTACGCATCTGT
GCGGTATTTCACACCGCAATGGTGCACTCTCAGTACAATCTGCTCTGATGCCGCATAGTTAAGCCAGTAT
ACACTCCGCTATCGCTACGTGACTGGGTCATGGCTGCGCCCCGACACCCGCCAACACCCGCTGACGCGCC
CTGACGGGCTTGTCTGCTCCCGGCATCCGCTTACAGACAAGCTGTGACCGTCTCCGGGAGCTGCATGTGT
CAGAGGTTTTCACCGTCATCACCGAAACGCGCGAGGCAGCTGCGGTAAAGCTCATCAGCGTGGTCGTGAA
GCGATTCACAGATGTCTGCCTGTTCATCCGCGTCCAGCTCGTTGAGTTTCTCCAGAAGCGTTAATGTCTG
GCTTCTGATAAAGCGGGCCATGTTAAGGGCGGTTTTTTCCTGTTTGGTCACTGATGCCTCCGTGTAAGGG
GGATTTCTGTTCATGGGGGTAATGATACCGATGAAACGAGAGAGGATGCTCACGATACGGGTTACTGATG
ATGAACATGCCCGGTTACTGGAACGTTGTGAGGGTAAACAACTGGCGGTATGGATGCGGCGGGACCAGAG
AAAAATCACTCAGGGTCAATGCCAGCGCTTCGTTAATACAGATGTAGGTGTTCCACAGGGTAGCCAGCAG
CATCCTGCGATGCAGATCCGGAACATAATGGTGCAGGGCGCTGACTTCCGCGTTTCCAGACTTTACGAAA
CACGGAAACCGAAGACCATTCATGTTGTTGCTCAGGTCGCAGACGTTTTGCAGCAGCAGTCGCTTCACGT
TCGCTCGCGTATCGGTGATTCATTCTGCTAACCAGTAAGGCAACCCCGCCAGCCTAGCCGGGTCCTCAAC
GACAGGAGCACGATCATGCGCACCCGTGGGGCCGCCATGCCGGCGATAATGGCCTGCTTCTCGCCGAAAC
GTTTGGTGGCGGGACCAGTGACGAAGGCTTGAGCGAGGGCGTGCAAGATTCCGAATACCGCAAGCGACAG
GCCGATCATCGTCGCGCTCCAGCGAAAGCGGTCCTCGCCGAAAATGACCCAGAGCGCTGCCGGCACCTGT
CCTACGAGTTGCATGATAAAGAAGACAGTCATAAGTGCGGCGACGATAGTCATGCCCCGCGCCCACCGGA
AGGAGCTGACTGGGTTGAAGGCTCTCAAGGGCATCGGTCGAGATCCCGGTGCCTAATGAGTGAGCTAACT
TACATTAATTGCGTTGCGCTCACTGCCCGCTTTCCAGTCGGGAAACCTGTCGTGCCAGCTGCATTAATGA
ATCGGCCAACGCGCGGGGAGAGGCGGTTTGCGTATTGGGCGCCAGGGTGGTTTTTCTTTTCACCAGTGAG
ACGGGCAACAGCTGATTGCCCTTCACCGCCTGGCCCTGAGAGAGTTGCAGCAAGCGGTCCACGCTGGTTT
GCCCCAGCAGGCGAAAATCCTGTTTGATGGTGGTTAACGGCGGGATATAACATGAGCTGTCTTCGGTATC
GTCGTATCCCACTACCGAGATATCCGCACCAACGCGCAGCCCGGACTCGGTAATGGCGCGCATTGCGCCC
AGCGCCATCTGATCGTTGGCAACCAGCATCGCAGTGGGAACGATGCCCTCATTCAGCATTTGCATGGTTT
GTTGAAAACCGGACATGGCACTCCAGTCGCCTTCCCGTTCCGCTATCGGCTGAATTTGATTGCGAGTGAG
ATATTTATGCCAGCCAGCCAGACGCAGACGCGCCGAGACAGAACTTAATGGGCCCGCTAACAGCGCGATT
TGCTGGTGACCCAATGCGACCAGATGCTCCACGCCCAGTCGCGTACCGTCTTCATGGGAGAAAATAATAC
TGTTGATGGGTGTCTGGTCAGAGACATCAAGAAATAACGCCGGAACATTAGTGCAGGCAGCTTCCACAGC
AATGGCATCCTGGTCATCCAGCGGATAGTTAATGATCAGCCCACTGACGCGTTGCGCGAGAAGATTGTGC
ACCGCCGCTTTACAGGCTTCGACGCCGCTTCGTTCTACCATCGACACCACCACGCTGGCACCCAGTTGAT
CGGCGCGAGATTTAATCGCCGCGACAATTTGCGACGGCGCGTGCAGGGCCAGACTGGAGGTGGCAACGCC
AATCAGCAACGACTGTTTGCCCGCCAGTTGTTGTGCCACGCGGTTGGGAATGTAATTCAGCTCCGCCATC
GCCGCTTCCACTTTTTCCCGCGTTTTCGCAGAAACGTGGCTGGCCTGGTTCACCACGCGGGAAACGGTCT
GATAAGAGACACCGGCATACTCTGCGACATCGTATAACGTTACTGGTTTCACATTCACCACCCTGAATTG
ACTCTCTTCCGGGCGCTATCATGCCATACCGCGAAAGGTTTTGCGCCATTCGATGGTGTCCGGGATCTCG
ACGCTCTCCCTTATGCGACTCCTGCATTAGGAAGCAGCCCAGTAGTAGGTTGAGGCCGTTGAGCACCGCC
GCCGCAAGGAATGGTGCATGCAAGGAGATGGCGCCCAACAGTCCCCCGGCCACGGGGCCTGCCACCATAC
CCACGCCGAAACAAGCGCTCATGAGCCCGAAGTGGCGAGCCCGATCTTCCCCATCGGTGATGTCGGCGAT
ATAGGCGCCAGCAACCGCACCTGTGGCG
Features (pLannotate 1.2.2; 20 found; start..end, strand, type, name):
     61..79      +  promoter       T7 promoter: promoter for bacteriophage T7 RNA polymerase
     80..104     +  protein_bind   lac operator: The lac repressor binds to the lac operator to inhibit transcription in E. coli. This inhibition can be relieved by adding lactose or isopropyl-β-D-thiogalactopyranoside (IPTG). lac repressor encoded by lacI
    119..141     +  RBS            RBS: efficient ribosome binding site from bacteriophage T7 gene 10 (Olins and Rangwala, 1989)
    160..176     +  CDS            capTEV™ (fragment): composite tag for in vivo biotinylation, TEV protease cleavage, and 6xHis tagging
    187..204     +  CDS            thrombin site: thrombin recognition and cleavage site
   1210..1227    +  CDS            9xHis (fragment): 9xHis affinity tag
   1237..1286    +  CDS            SET1 (fragment): solubility-enhancement tag derived from T7 phage gene 10B
   1294..1341    +  terminator     T7 terminator: transcription terminator for bacteriophage T7 RNA polymerase
   1378..1806    +  rep_origin     f1 ori (sequence partly withheld): f1 bacteriophage origin of replication; arrow indicates direction of (+) strand synthesis
   1859..1916    +  promoter       AmpR promoter (fragment): bla
   1925..2740    -  CDS            KanR: aminoglycoside phosphotransferase; aph(3')-Ia; confers resistance to kanamycin in bacteria or G418 (Geneticin®) in eukaryotes
   2862..3450    +  rep_origin     ori: high-copy-number ColE1/pMB1/pBR322/pUC origin of replication
   3636..3775    -  misc_feature   bom: basis of mobility region from pBR322
   3877..4068    -  CDS            rop: Rop protein, which maintains plasmids at low copy number; rop
   4085..4465    +  CDS            YPB1_ECOLX: Protein predicted: Swiss-Prot protein existence level 4. From Escherichia coli.
   4537..4828    -  CDS            TcR (fragment): tetracycline efflux protein; tet; confers resistance to tetracycline
   4843..4864    -  protein_bind   CAP binding site: CAP binding activates transcription in the presence of cAMP. E. coli catabolite activator protein
   4877..5959    -  CDS            lacI: lac repressor; lacI; The lac repressor binds to the lac operator to inhibit transcription in E. coli. This inhibition can be relieved by adding lactose or isopropyl-β-D-thiogalactopyranoside (IPTG).
   5960..6037    -  promoter       lacI promoter: lacI
   6045..39      -  CDS            TcR (fragment) (across the origin): tetracycline efflux protein; tet; confers resistance to tetracycline
