[The description below was written by a language model from this plasmid's Addgene catalogue record and pLannotate feature annotations shown in this document.]
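Description:
JGI_017943 is a bacterial expression plasmid built on the pET28b backbone, carrying a synthetic open reading frame designated WP_095301808_1 (also listed as Batch220_p018). The insert was placed by Gibson assembly into the vector opened at NdeI and XhoI. The record does not say what protein the insert encodes or which organism the sequence derives from. It is catalogued only as synthetic and as part of a collection aimed at hydrocarbon structures for fuels and chemicals. The 6,285-nt sequence is maintained in E. coli under kanamycin selection through an aph(3')-Ia KanR gene. Replication relies on a ColE1/pMB1-type origin accompanied by the pBR322 bom region and the rop gene. An f1 origin is also present, which allows single-stranded DNA production. The short AmpR-promoter, TcR and YPB1 hits are fragmentary matches to pBR322-derived backbone sequence, not functional markers.

Expression follows the standard pET arrangement. A T7 promoter with an adjacent lac operator and the T7 gene 10 ribosome binding site drives the coding region, which ends at the T7 terminator. A lacI gene on the plasmid, under its own promoter, supplies repressor, so transcription is held off until IPTG induction in a host that provides T7 RNA polymerase. Upstream of the unannotated insert region, the annotation shows a His-tag fragment (labelled as part of capTEV) and a thrombin cleavage site, consistent with an N-terminal, cleavable His tag. A second His-tag fragment lies downstream; whether it is fused to the protein depends on the insert's stop codon, which the record does not show. The plasmid is suited to inducible overproduction and affinity purification of the encoded protein, presumably for enzyme characterisation within the stated theme.
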