Addgene plasmid #158877: JGI_017943
Purpose: Hydrocarbon Structures for Fuels and Chemicals
Depositing lab: Joint Genome Institute.
Backbone
  Vector backbone: pET28b
  Vector type: Synthetic Biology
Growth in bacteria
  Bacterial resistance: Kanamycin, 50 μg/mL
  Growth temperature: 37°C
  Growth strain: Top10
  Copy number: High Copy
Gene/Insert
  Gene/Insert name: WP_095301808_1 (alt name: Batch220_p018)
  Species: Synthetic
  Cloning method: Gibson Cloning
Terms and licenses: Academic/Nonprofit Terms; Industry Terms: Not Available to Industry
Depositor comments: pET28b_NdeIXhoI vector with WP_095301808_1 insert, JGI ICE Registry: https://registry.jgi.doe.gov/entry/17943
How to cite: JGI_017943 was a gift from Joint Genome Institute (Addgene plasmid # 158877 ; http://n2t.net/addgene:158877 ; RRID:Addgene_158877)
