>Addgene plasmid #158877 | JGI_017943 | depositor partial sequence | sequence record 306587 | gene insert with vector overlaps
AGCAGCGGCCTGGTGCCGCGCGGCAGCCATATGAAACGGAACATCAAAATCACTGGGATTGGTTCGTATT
TGCCCAAACGGATTGTGGATGGCGCCGAAATAGATAAGATTATAGGTGCCAAAAACGGGTGGAGTGAAAA
AAAGTCCGGCGTGAAACAGCGGTATTTTGTTACCGACGAAACCGCGAGTTATATGGGAGCAGAAGCGGCT
AAAAAGGCCATAGCGGATGCAGGTATTGAGTTAAACGAACTTGACTGCATCGTTTCCGGGTCAGGTACAA
TGGAACAGGCAATTCCGTGTAACGCTAGCCTGATCCAGGAACAGCTTGGCCTTCAACACTCAGGGATTCC
CGCCTTCGATATCAATTCGACGTGTCTGTCTTTTCTGACTGCTTTAGACATGATAAGTTATGCGATGGAA
TCCGGACGCTTTAATCACGTTCTTATAGTATCCTCGGAAATAGCTAGTGTTGGATTGAACTGGTCACAAA
ACGAATCTAGTATACTCTTTGGCGACGGGGCTGTTGCTTATGTGTTCAGCAAAACGACGGAAACGGATAG
TAGTCATATAATCGCTAGTCGGATGGAAACCTATTCAGCAGGCGCTCATCTCTCCGAAATAAGGGGCGGC
GGCACAAAAATTCATCCACGGAATTATGCCGAAGATACCAAGGAAGACTTCTTATTTGATATGGACGGAA
CTGCTATTTTTAAATTATCGTATAAATTATTACCTACATTCATCGAAAAACTATTTAAAAATACTAATCT
GACGATGGATGATATCAAAATGATTGTCCCACACCAGGCATCGGCCAGCGCCATGAAAATTATCAGGAAA
AAATTGTCAGTTAATGAAGAAAGGTTCATGACGATCATTGAGAATTACGGGAACATGATCGCAGCCAGCA
TTCCGATGGCACTCTATGAAGCGATCAAACAGGGTCGTGTGAAACGTGGGGATAAAGTCTTTCTGCTCGG
AACGAGCGCAGGTCTGTCAATAGGTGGAATTTTATTTGAATATTAGCTCGAGCACCACCACCACCACCAC
TGAGATCCG
